>Addgene plasmid #104275 | pHH0103 UTROPHIN WW domain | addgene full sequence | sequence record 203220 | Addgene NGS Result
TTGACAATTAATCATCGGCTCGTATAATGTGTGGAATTGTGAGCGGATAACAATTTCACACAGGAAACAG
CCAGTCCGTTTAGGTGTTTTCACGAGCACTTCACCAACAAGGACCATAGATTATGAAAATCGAAGAACAC
CATCACCATCACCATTCCAGCGGTAAGCTTATGTCCCCTATACTAGGTTATTGGAAAATTAAGGGCCTTG
TGCAACCCACTCGACTTCTTTTGGAATATCTTGAAGAAAAATATGAAGAGCATTTGTATGAGCGCGATGA
AGGTGATAAATGGCGAAACAAAAAGTTTGAATTGGGTTTGGAGTTTCCCAATCTTCCTTATTATATTGAT
GGTGATGTTAAATTAACACAGTCTATGGCCATCATACGTTATATAGCTGACAAGCACAACATGTTGGGTG
GTTGTCCAAAAGAGCGTGCAGAGATTTCAATGCTTGAAGGAGCGGTTTTGGATATTAGATACGGTGTTTC
GAGAATTGCATATAGTAAAGACTTTGAAACTCTCAAAGTTGATTTTCTTAGCAAGCTACCTGAAATGCTG
AAAATGTTCGAAGATCGTTTATGTCATAAAACATATTTAAATGGTGATCATGTAACCCATCCTGACTTCA
TGTTGTATGACGCTCTTGATGTTGTTTTATACATGGACCCAATGTGCCTGGATGCGTTCCCAAAATTAGT
TTGTTTTAAAAAACGTATTGAAGCTATCCCACAAATTGATAAGTACTTGAAATCCAGCAAGTATATAGCA
TGGCCTTTGCAGGGCTGGCAAGCCACGTTTGGTGGTGGCGACCATCCTCCAAAATCGGATCTGGAAGTTC
TGTTCCAGGGGCCCCTGTCCAGCGGTCTGGTTCCGCGTGGTTCCGGTACCGCGGCCCAGCCGGCCGAAAA
TCTGTACTTCCAAGGTCGTCGTGCCTCTGTGGAGCTCCTGTCAACGAGTGTTCAACTGCCGTGGCAACGC
TCAATCTCTCATAATAAAGTTCCGTACTACATCAATCATCAAACGCAAACGACGTGCTGGGATCATCCGA
AAATGACCGAACTGTAGGCGGCCGCATA
[142 nt withheld, positions 1079-1220]
C
[98 nt withheld, positions 1222-1319]
AGTTTGTACTGGTGACGAAACTCAGTGTCTAGCTAGAGTGGC
[149 nt withheld, positions 1362-1510]
T
[41 nt withheld, positions 1512-1552]
T
[62 nt withheld, positions 1554-1615]
A
[35 nt withheld, positions 1617-1651]
CCTCCCTCAATCGGTTGAATGTCGCCCTTTTGTCTTTGGCGCTGGTAAACCATATGAA
[86 nt withheld, positions 1710-1795]
T
[54 nt withheld, positions 1797-1850]
CTAGCGCCGCCCTATACCTTGTCTGCCTCCCCGCGTTGCGTCGCGGTGCATGGAGCCGGGCCACCTCGAC
CTGAATGGAAGCCGGCGGCACCTCGCTAACGGATTCACCACTCCAAGAATTGGAGCCAATCAATTCTTGC
GGAGAACTGTGAATGCGCAAACCAACCCTTGGCAGAACATATCCATCGCGTCCGCCATCTCCAGCAGCCG
CACGCGGCGCATCTCGGGCAGCGTTGGGTCCTGGCCACGGGTGCGCATGATCGTGCTCCTGTCGTTGAGG
ACCCGGCTAGGCTGGCGGGGTTGCCTTACTGGTTAGCAGAATGAATCACCGATACGCGAGCGAACGTGAA
GCGACTGCTGCTGCAAAACGTCTGCGACCTGAGCAACAACATGAATGGTCTTCGGTTTCCGTGTTTCGTA
AAGTCTGGAAACGCGGAAGTCAGCGCCCTGCACCATTATGTTCCGGATCTGCATCGCAGGATGCTGCTGG
CTACCCTGTGGAACACCTACATCTGTATTAACGAAGCGCTGGCATTGACCCTGAGTGATTTTTCTCTGGT
CCCGCCGCATCCATACCGCCAGTTGTTTACCCTCACAACGTTCCAGTAACCGGGCATGTTCATCATCAGT
AACCCGTATCGTGAGCATCCTCTCTCGTTTCATCGGTATCATTACCCCCATGAACAGAAATCCCCCTTAC
ACGGAGGCATCAGTGACCAAACAGGAAAAAACCGCCCTTAACATGGCCCGCTTTATCAGAAGCCAGACAT
TAACGCTTCTGGAGAAACTCAACGAGCTGGACGCGGATGAACAGGCAGACATCTGTGAATCGCTTCACGA
CCACGCTGATGAGCTTTACCGCAGGATCCGCGAAATTGTAAGCGTTAATATTTTGTTAAAATTCGCGTTA
AATTTTTGTTAAATCAGCTCATTTTTTAACCAATAGGCCGAAATCGGCAAAATCCCTTATAAATCAAAAG
AATAGACCGAGATAGGGT
[37 nt withheld, positions 2849-2885]
AAAGAACGTGGACTCCAACGTCAAAGG
[49 nt withheld, positions 2913-2961]
T
[91 nt withheld, positions 2963-3053]
G
[124 nt withheld, positions 3055-3178]
CGCGGATCCTGCCTCGCGCGTTTCGGTGATGACGGTGAAAACCTCTGACACATGCAGCTCCCGGAGACGG
TCACAGCTTGTCTGTAAGCGGATGCCGGGAGCAGACAAGCCCGTCAGGGCGCGTCAGCGGGTGTTGGCGG
GTGTCGGGGCGCAGCCATGACCCAGTCACGTAGCGATAGCGGAGTGTATACTGGCTTAACTATGCGGCAT
CAGAGCAGATTGTACTGAGAGTGCACCATATGCGGTGTGAAATACCGCACAGATGCGTAAGGAGAAAATA
CCGCATCAGGCGCTCTTCCGCTTCCTCGCTCACTGACTCGCTGCGCTCGGTCGTTCGGCTGCGGCGAGCG
GTATCAGCTCACTCAAAGGCGGTAATACGGTTATCCACAGAATCAGGGGATAACGCAGGAAAGAACATGT
GAGCAAAAGGCCAGCAAAAGGCCAGGAACCGTAAAAAGGCCGCGTTGCTGGCGTTTTTCCATAGGCTCCG
CCCCCCTGACGAGCATCACAAAAATCGACGCTCAAGTCAGAGGTGGCGAAACCCGACAGGACTATAAAGA
TACCAGGGTTTCCCCCTGGAAGCTCCCTCGTGCGCTCTCCTGTTCCGACCCTGCCGCTTACCGGATACCT
GTCCGCCTTTCTCCCTTCGGGAAGCGTGGCGCTTTCTCATAGCTCACGCTGTAGGTATCTCAGTTCGGTG
TAGGTCGTTCGCTCCAAGCTGGGCTGTGTGCACGAACCCCCCGTTCAGCCCGACCGCTGCGCCTTATCCG
GTAACTATCGTCTTGAGTCCAACCCGGTAAGACACGACTTATCGCCACTGGCAGCAGCCACTGGTAACAG
GATTAGCAGAGCGAGGTATGTAGGCGGTGCTACAGAGTTCTTGAAGTGGTGGCCTAACTACGGCTACACT
AGAAGGACAGTATTTGGTATCTGCGCTCTGCTGAAGCCAGTTACCTTCGGAAAAAGAGTTGGTAGCTCTT
GATCCGGCAAACAAACCACCGCTGGTAGCGGTGGTTTTTTTGTTTGCAAGCAGCAGATTACGCGCAGAAA
AAAAGGATCTCAAGAAGATCCTTTGATCTTTTCTACGGGGTCTGACGCTCAGTGGAACGAAAACTCACGT
TAAGGGATTTTGGTCATGAGATTATCAAAAAGGATCTTCACCTAGATCCTTTTAAATTAAAAATGAAGTT
TTAAATCAATCTAAAGTATATATGAGTAAACTTGGTCTGACAGTTACCAATGCTTAATCAGTGAGGCACC
TATCTCAGCGATCTGTCTATTTCGTTCATCCATAGTTGCCTGACTCCCCGTCGTGTAGATAACTACGATA
CGGGAGGGCTTACCATCTGGCCCCAGTGCTGCAATGATACCGCGAGACCCACGCTCACCGGCTCCAGATT
TATCAGCAATAAACCAGCCAGCCGGAAGGGCCGAGCGCAGAAGTGGTCCTGCAACTTTATCCGCCTCCAT
CCAGTCTATTAATTGTTGCCGGGAAGCTAGAGTAAGTAGTTCGCCAGTTAATAGTTTGCGCAACGTTGTT
GCCATTGCTGCAGGCATCGTGGTGTCACGCTCGTCGTTTGGTATGGCTTCATTCAGCTCCGGTTCCCAAC
GATCAAGGCGAGTTACATGATCCCCCATGTTGTGCAAAAAAGCGGTTAGCTCCTTCGGTCCTCCGATCGT
TGTCAGAAGTAAGTTGGCCGCAGTGTTATCACTCATGGTTATGGCAGCACTGCATAATTCTCTTACTGTC
ATGCCATCCGTAAGATGCTTTTCTGTGACTGGTGAGTACTCAACCAAGTCATTCTGAGAATAGTGTATGC
GGCGACCGAGTTGCTCTTGCCCGGCGTCAACACGGGATAATACCGCGCCACATAGCAGAACTTTAAAAGT
GCTCATCATTGGAAAACGTTCTTCGGGGCGAAAACTCTCAAGGATCTTACCGCTGTTGAGATCCAGTTCG
ATGTAACCCACTCGTGCACCCAACTGATCTTCAGCATCTTTTACTTTCACCAGCGTTTCTGGGTGAGCAA
AAACAGGAAGGCAAAATGCCGCAAAAAAGGGAATAAGGGCGACACGGAAATGTTGAATACTCATACTCTT
CCTTTTTCAATATTATTGAAGCATTTATCAGGGTTATTGTCTCATGAGCGGATACATATTTGAATGTATT
TAGAAAAATAAACAAATAGGGGTTCCGCGCACATTTCCCCGAAAAGTGCCACCTGACGTCTAAGAAACCA
TTATTATCATGACATTAACCTATAAAAATAGGCGTATCACGAGGCCCTTTCGTCTTCAAGAATTCCCGAC
ACCATCGAATGGTGCAAAACCTTTCGCGGTATGGCATGATAGCGCCCGGAAGAGAGTCAATTCAGGGTGG
TGAATGTGAAACCAGTAACGTTATACGATGTCGCAGAGTATGCCGGTGTCTCTTATCAGACCGTTTCCCG
CGTGGTGAACCAGGCCAGCCACGTTTCTGCGAAAACGCGGGAAAAAGTGGAAGCGGCGATGGCGGAGCTG
AATTACATTCCCAACCGCGTGGCACAACAACTGGCGGGCAAACAGTCGTTGCTGATTGGCGTTGCCACCT
CCAGTCTGGCCCTGCACGCGCCGTCGCAAATTGTCGCGGCGATTAAATCTCGCGCCGATCAACTGGGTGC
CAGCGTGGTGGTGTCGATGGTAGAACGAAGCGGCGTCGAAGCCTGTAAAGCGGCGGTGCACAATCTTCTC
GCGCAACGCGTCAGTGGGCTGATCATTAACTATCCGCTGGATGACCAGGATGCCATTGCTGTGGAAGCTG
CCTGCACTAATGTTCCGGCGTTATTTCTTGATGTCTCTGACCAGACACCCATCAACAGTATTATTTTCTC
CCATGAAGACGGTACGCGACTGGGCGTGGAGCATCTGGTCGCATTGGGTCACCAGCAAATCGCGCTGTTA
GCGGGCCCATTAAGTTCTGTCTCGGCGCGTCTGCGTCTGGCTGGCTGGCATAAATATCTCACTCGCAATC
AAATTCAGCCGATAGCGGAACGGGAAGGCGACTGGAGTGCCATGTCCGGTTTTCAACAAACCATGCAAAT
GCTGAATGAGGGCATCGTTCCCACTGCGATGCTGGTTGCCAACGATCAGATGGCGCTGGGCGCAATGCGC
GCCATTACCGAGTCCGGGCTGCGCGTTGGTGCGGATATCTCGGTAGTGGGATACGACGATACCGAAGACA
GCTCATGTTATATCCCGCCGTTAACCACCATCAAACAGGATTTTCGCCTGCTGGGGCAAACCAGCGTGGA
CCGCTTGCTGCAACTCTCTCAGGGCCAGGCGGTGAAGGGCAATCAGCTGTTGCCCGTCTCACTGGTGAAA
AGAAAAACCACCCTGGCGCCCAATACGCAAACCGCCTCTCCCCGCGCGTTGGCCGATTCATTAATGCAGC
TGGCACGACAGGTTTCCCGACTGGAAAGCGGGCAGTGAGCGCAACGCAATTAATGTAAGTTAGCTCACTC
ATTAGGCACAATTCTCATGTTTGACAGCTTATCATCGACTGCACGGTGCACCAATGCTTCTGGCGTCAGG
CAGCCATCGGAAGCTGTGGTATGGCTGTGCAGGTCGTAAATCACTGCATAATTCGTGTCGCTCAAGGCGC
ACTCCCGTTCTGGATAATGTTTTTTGCGCCGACATCATAACGGTTCTGGCAAATATTCTGAAATGAGCTG
Features (pLannotate 1.2.2; 21 found; start..end, strand, type, name):
      1..29      +  promoter       tac promoter: strong E. coli promoter; hybrid between the trp and lac UV5 promoters
     37..53      +  protein_bind   lac operator: The lac repressor binds to the lac operator to inhibit transcription in E. coli. This inhibition can be relieved by adding lactose or isopropyl-β-D-thiogalactopyranoside (IPTG). lac repressor encoded by lacI
    138..155     +  CDS            6xHis: 6xHis affinity tag
    171..824     +  CDS            GST26_SCHJA: Experimental evidence at protein level: Swiss-Prot protein existence level 1. GST isoenzymes appear to play a central role in the parasite detoxification system. Other functions are also suspected including a role in increasing the solubility of haematin in the parasite gut. From Schistosoma japonicum (Blood fluke).
    936..1064    +  CDS            Drp2 (fragment): DRP2_MOUSE - Experimental evidence at protein level: Swiss-Prot protein existence level 1. Required for normal myelination and for normal organization of the cytoplasm and the formation of Cajal bands in myelinating Schwann cells (PubMed:22764250). Required for normal PRX location at appositions between the abaxonal surface of the myelin sheath and the Schwann cell plasma membrane (PubMed:22764250). Possibly involved in membrane-cytoskeleton interactions of the central nervous system. From Mus musculus (Mouse).
   1083..1130    +  terminator     fd terminator (sequence withheld): central terminator from bacteriophage fd (Otsuka and Kunisawa, 1982)
   1135..1347    +  CDS            M13 gene III (fragment) (sequence partly withheld): pIII; III; minor coat protein
   1362..1832    +  CDS            M13 gene III (fragment) (sequence partly withheld): pIII; III; minor coat protein
   1854..1924    +  CDS            TcR (fragment): tetracycline efflux protein; tet; confers resistance to tetracycline
   2166..2546    -  CDS            YPB1_ECOLX: Protein predicted: Swiss-Prot protein existence level 4. From Escherichia coli.
   2563..2714    +  CDS            rop (fragment): Rop protein, which maintains plasmids at low copy number; rop
   2750..3178    -  rep_origin     f1 ori (sequence partly withheld): f1 bacteriophage origin of replication; arrow indicates direction of (+) strand synthesis
   3187..3226    +  CDS            rop (fragment): Rop protein, which maintains plasmids at low copy number; rop
   3328..3468    +  misc_feature   bom: basis of mobility region from pBR322
   3654..4241    -  rep_origin     ori: high-copy-number ColE1/pMB1/pBR322/pUC origin of replication
   4412..5272    -  CDS            AmpR: β-lactamase; bla; confers resistance to ampicillin, carbenicillin, and related antibiotics
   5273..5377    -  promoter       AmpR promoter: bla
   5486..5563    +  promoter       lacIq promoter: lacI (mutant); In the lacIq allele, a single base change in the promoter boosts expression of the lacI gene about 10-fold.
   5564..6646    +  CDS            lacI: lac repressor; lacI; The lac repressor binds to the lac operator to inhibit transcription in E. coli. This inhibition can be relieved by adding lactose or isopropyl-β-D-thiogalactopyranoside (IPTG).
   6659..6680    +  protein_bind   CAP binding site: CAP binding activates transcription in the presence of cAMP. E. coli catabolite activator protein
   6699..6716    +  promoter       tet promoter (fragment): E. coli promoter for tetracycline efflux protein gene
