[The description below was written by a language model from this plasmid's Addgene catalogue record and pLannotate feature annotations shown in this document.]
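Description:
pHH0103 UTROPHIN WW domain is a 6,888 bp bacterial expression plasmid for producing the WW domain of human utrophin (UTRN) as a GST fusion protein in E. coli. It is maintained through a ColE1/pBR322-type origin and selected with ampicillin via the β-lactamase gene. The feature table also shows a pBR322 bom region, an f1 phage origin that interrupts the rop gene, and short tetracycline-resistance and tet promoter remnants. The catalogue lists copy number as unknown.

Expression is driven by the tac promoter followed by a lac operator. The plasmid carries its own lacI gene under the lacIq promoter, so transcription is repressed until induced with IPTG. The annotated reading frame begins with a 6xHis tag, which the catalogue does not mention, followed by Schistosoma japonicum GST. According to the depositor comments, a linker then follows that includes a TEV protease-type cleavage motif. The insert itself is 183 bp, codon optimized for bacteria, and was cloned between SfiI and NotI sites. The annotation software labels this region as a fragment of mouse Drp2, which most likely reflects homology between the WW domains of dystrophin-family proteins rather than a different insert.

An fd phage terminator lies just downstream of the insert, followed by fragments of M13 gene III. These fragments suggest the backbone derives from a phage-display phagemid, although the record does not state this and they appear to sit outside the expressed fusion. The construct is suited to purifying the isolated WW domain by glutathione or nickel affinity, for example for binding or ligand-specificity studies of this proline-motif recognition module.
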