Addgene plasmid #104275: pHH0103 UTROPHIN WW domain
Purpose: Bacterial expression of WW domain from UTROPHIN
Depositing lab: Sachdev Sidhu & Marius Sudol. Depositing organization: University of Toronto.
Backbone
  Vector backbone: pHH0103
  Vector type: Bacterial Expression
Growth in bacteria
  Bacterial resistance: Ampicillin, 100 μg/mL
  Growth temperature: 37°C
  Growth strain: DH5alpha
  Copy number: Unknown
Gene/Insert
  Gene/Insert name: UTROPHIN WW domain
  Species: H. sapiens (human)
  Insert size (bp): 183
  Mutation: codon optimized for expression in bacteria
  Entrez Gene: UTRN (a.k.a. DMDL, DRP, DRP1)
  Promoter: tac
  Tag / fusion protein: GST (N terminal on backbone)
  Cloning method: Restriction Enzyme; 5′ cloning site SfiI (unknown if destroyed); 3′ cloning site NotI (unknown if destroyed)
  Sequencing primers: 5′ pGEX-5'
Terms and licenses: Academic/Nonprofit Terms; Industry Terms: Not Available to Industry
Depositor comments: Amino acid sequence: Linker - ENLYFQGRRASV(gagctc) and WW domain - LSTSVQLPWQRSISHNKVPYYINHQTQTTCWDHPKMTEL
How to cite: pHH0103 UTROPHIN WW domain was a gift from Sachdev Sidhu & Marius Sudol (Addgene plasmid # 104275 ; http://n2t.net/addgene:104275 ; RRID:Addgene_104275)
