>Addgene plasmid #104275 | pHH0103 UTROPHIN WW domain | depositor partial sequence | sequence record 197427 | WW domain with linker
GGCCCAGCCGGCCGAAAATCTGTACTTCCAAGGTCGTCGTGCCTCTGTGGAGCTCCTGTCAACGAGTGTT
CAACTGCCGTGGCAACGCTCAATCTCTCATAATAAAGTTCCGTACTACATCAATCATCAAACGCAAACGA
CGTGCTGGGATCATCCGAAAATGACCGAACTGTAGGCGGCCGC
